Addgene plasmid #199164: pET-6xHis-GFP(+30)
Purpose: used to express a supercharged GFP variant in E. coli
Depositing lab: Allie Obermeyer. Depositing organization: Columbia University. Publication: Formation of Biomolecular Condensates in Bacteria by Tuning Protein Electrostatics. Yeong V, Werth EG, Brown LM, Obermeyer AC. ACS Cent Sci. 2020 Dec 23;6(12):2301-2310. doi: 10.1021/acscentsci.0c01146. Epub 2020 Nov 12. PubMed 33376791.
Backbone
  Vector backbone: pETDuet
  Total vector size (bp): 5896
Growth in bacteria
  Bacterial resistance: Ampicillin, 100 μg/mL
  Growth temperature: 37°C
  Growth strain: DH5alpha
  Growth instructions: Growth and protein expression after induction is improved at 25 °C.
  Copy number: High Copy
Gene/Insert
  Gene/Insert name: GFP(+30)
  Insert size (bp): 744
  Mutation: E16R, V21K, D29K, E42K, E44K, D86K, E100K, D112K, T115K, D127R, E134K, I138R, D143K, E152R, N159K, Q167R, E182K, D200R, D207R, A216K, N222K, M243R, L246R
  Promoter: T7
  Tag / fusion protein: MGHHHHHHGGA (N terminal on insert)
  Cloning method: Unknown
  Sequencing primers: 5′ T7; 3′ T7-term
Resource information
  A portion of this plasmid was derived from a plasmid made by: This gene was synthesized and cloned into the plasmid by GenScript.
Terms and licenses: Academic/Nonprofit Terms; Industry Terms: Not Available to Industry
How to cite: pET-6xHis-GFP(+30) was a gift from Allie Obermeyer (Addgene plasmid # 199164 ; http://n2t.net/addgene:199164 ; RRID:Addgene_199164)
