[The description below was written by a language model from this plasmid's Addgene catalogue record and pLannotate feature annotations shown in this document.]
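Description:
pET-6xHis-GFP(+30) is a bacterial expression plasmid built on the pETDuet backbone (about 5.9 kb) for producing a positively supercharged green fluorescent protein in E. coli. It replicates from a ColE1/pBR322-type origin and is selected with ampicillin through the β-lactamase gene. The catalogue lists it as high copy, although the annotated backbone also carries rop and the bom mobility region, which are typical of pBR322-derived pET vectors. An f1 origin is present as well, along with short tetracycline-resistance fragments that are non-functional remnants of the parental backbone.

The payload is a 744 bp synthesized gene, GFP(+30), which the feature annotation recognises as a superfolder GFP derivative. It carries 23 surface substitutions, mostly replacing acidic or neutral residues with lysine or arginine, which is presumably the basis of the +30 in its name. A short N-terminal leader containing a six-histidine tag allows purification by metal-affinity chromatography. Expression is driven by a T7 promoter followed by a lac operator and the strong T7 gene 10 ribosome binding site, and transcription ends at a T7 terminator. The plasmid-encoded lacI repressor keeps the cassette off until IPTG is added, in a host supplying T7 RNA polymerase. Fragments of an S-tag and another tag are annotated downstream of the GFP coding region. These appear to be leftover Duet vector sequence, and the record does not indicate that they are fused to the protein.

The record states only that the plasmid is used to express the supercharged GFP variant in E. coli. The associated publication concerns forming biomolecular condensates in bacteria by tuning protein electrostatics.
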