Features (pLannotate 1.2.2; 19 found; start..end, strand, type, name):
      3..27      +  protein_bind   lac operator: The lac repressor binds to the lac operator to inhibit transcription in E. coli. This inhibition can be relieved by adding lactose or isopropyl-β-D-thiogalactopyranoside (IPTG). lac repressor encoded by lacI
     42..64      +  RBS            RBS: efficient ribosome binding site from bacteriophage T7 gene 10 (Olins and Rangwala, 1989)
    104..814     +  CDS            Superfolder GFP: Superfolder GFP is a basic (constitutively fluorescent) green fluorescent protein published in 2005, derived from Aequorea victoria. It is reported to be a very rapidly-maturing weak dimer.
    842..883     +  CDS            S-Tag (fragment): affinity and epitope tag derived from pancreatic ribonuclease A
    913..930     +  CDS            SET1 (fragment): solubility-enhancement tag derived from T7 phage gene 10B
    938..985     +  terminator     T7 terminator: transcription terminator for bacteriophage T7 RNA polymerase
   1022..1477    +  rep_origin     f1 ori (sequence partly withheld): f1 bacteriophage origin of replication; arrow indicates direction of (+) strand synthesis
   1592..2452    -  CDS            AmpR: β-lactamase; bla; confers resistance to ampicillin, carbenicillin, and related antibiotics
   2453..2545    -  promoter       AmpR promoter: bla
   2626..3214    +  rep_origin     ori: high-copy-number ColE1/pMB1/pBR322/pUC origin of replication
   3400..3539    -  misc_feature   bom: basis of mobility region from pBR322
   3641..3832    -  CDS            rop: Rop protein, which maintains plasmids at low copy number; rop
   3849..4229    +  CDS            YPB1_ECOLX: Protein predicted: Swiss-Prot protein existence level 4. From Escherichia coli.
   4291..4355    -  CDS            TcR (fragment): tetracycline efflux protein; tet; confers resistance to tetracycline
   4370..4391    -  protein_bind   CAP binding site: CAP binding activates transcription in the presence of cAMP. E. coli catabolite activator protein
   4404..5486    -  CDS            lacI: lac repressor; lacI; The lac repressor binds to the lac operator to inhibit transcription in E. coli. This inhibition can be relieved by adding lactose or isopropyl-β-D-thiogalactopyranoside (IPTG).
   5487..5564    -  promoter       lacI promoter: lacI
   5572..5851    -  CDS            TcR (fragment): tetracycline efflux protein; tet; confers resistance to tetracycline
   5877..2       +  promoter       T7 promoter (across the origin): promoter for bacteriophage T7 RNA polymerase
>Addgene plasmid #199164 | pET-6xHis-GFP(+30) | addgene full sequence | sequence record 392687 | Addgene NGS Result
GGGGAATTGTGAGCGGATAACAATTCCCCTCTAGAAATAATTTTGTTTAACTTTAAGAAGGAGATATACC
ATGGGTCATCACCACCACCATCACGGTGGCGCTAGCAAAGGTGAACGTCTGTTTACTGGTAAAGTACCGA
TCTTAGTGGAATTAAAGGGCGACGTGAACGGTCATAAATTTAGCGTGCGCGGCAAAGGCAAAGGTGACGC
TACCAATGGTAAATTGACCCTGAAGTTTATTTGCACAACAGGCAAATTACCCGTTCCGTGGCCCACCTTA
GTGACCACCCTGACCTATGGCGTTCAGTGCTTCAGTCGTTACCCTAAACATATGAAAGTACACGATTTTT
TCAAATCAGCCATGCCTAAAGGATATGTTCAAGAGCGTACAATCAGCTTCAAGAAGGATGGCAAATATAA
AACGCGTGCGGAAGTGAAATTTGAAGGCCGCACATTAGTAAATCGTATCAAACTGAAAGGTCGTGACTTC
AAAGAAAAAGGCAACATTTTAGGCCATAAACTGCGTTATAACTTTAATTCTCATAAGGTGTATATTACGG
CCGATAAACGCAAGAATGGTATCAAGGCAAATTTCAAAATTCGCCATAACGTGAAAGACGGCAGCGTTCA
ATTAGCGGATCATTATCAACAAAACACGCCGATTGGTCGCGGGCCTGTACTGTTACCTCGCAACCACTAC
CTGAGCACCCAATCTAAACTGAGCAAAGATCCGAAAGAAAAACGCGATCACATGGTTCTGTTAGAATTCG
TGACCGCTGCAGGCATTACGCACGGACGCGACGAACGCTACAAGTAATAATGAGGTACCCTCGAGTCTGG
TAAAGAAACCGCTGCTGCGAAATTTGAACGCCAGCACATGGACTCGTCTACTAGCGCAGCTTAATTAACC
TAGGCTGCTGCCACCGCTGAGCAATAACTAGCATAACCCCTTGGGGCCTCTAAACGGGTCTTGAGGGGTT
TTTTGCTGAAAGGAGGAACTATATCCGGATTGGCGAATGGG
[124 nt withheld, positions 1022-1145]
C
[91 nt withheld, positions 1147-1237]
A
[49 nt withheld, positions 1239-1287]
CCTTTGACGTTGGAGTCCACGTTCTTT
[37 nt withheld, positions 1315-1351]
ACCCTATCTCGGTCTATTCTTTTGATTTATAAGGGATTTTGCCGATTTCGGCCTATTGGTTAAAAAATGA
GCTGATTTAACAAAAATTTAACGCGAATTTTAACAAAATATTAACGTTTACAATTTCTGGCGGCACGATG
GCATGAGATTATCAAAAAGGATCTTCACCTAGATCCTTTTAAATTAAAAATGAAGTTTTAAATCAATCTA
AAGTATATATGAGTAAACTTGGTCTGACAGTTACCAATGCTTAATCAGTGAGGCACCTATCTCAGCGATC
TGTCTATTTCGTTCATCCATAGTTGCCTGACTCCCCGTCGTGTAGATAACTACGATACGGGAGGGCTTAC
CATCTGGCCCCAGTGCTGCAATGATACCGCGAGACCCACGCTCACCGGCTCCAGATTTATCAGCAATAAA
CCAGCCAGCCGGAAGGGCCGAGCGCAGAAGTGGTCCTGCAACTTTATCCGCCTCCATCCAGTCTATTAAT
TGTTGCCGGGAAGCTAGAGTAAGTAGTTCGCCAGTTAATAGTTTGCGCAACGTTGTTGCCATTGCTACAG
GCATCGTGGTGTCACGCTCGTCGTTTGGTATGGCTTCATTCAGCTCCGGTTCCCAACGATCAAGGCGAGT
TACATGATCCCCCATGTTGTGCAAAAAAGCGGTTAGCTCCTTCGGTCCTCCGATCGTTGTCAGAAGTAAG
TTGGCCGCAGTGTTATCACTCATGGTTATGGCAGCACTGCATAATTCTCTTACTGTCATGCCATCCGTAA
GATGCTTTTCTGTGACTGGTGAGTACTCAACCAAGTCATTCTGAGAATAGTGTATGCGGCGACCGAGTTG
CTCTTGCCCGGCGTCAATACGGGATAATACCGCGCCACATAGCAGAACTTTAAAAGTGCTCATCATTGGA
AAACGTTCTTCGGGGCGAAAACTCTCAAGGATCTTACCGCTGTTGAGATCCAGTTCGATGTAACCCACTC
GTGCACCCAACTGATCTTCAGCATCTTTTACTTTCACCAGCGTTTCTGGGTGAGCAAAAACAGGAAGGCA
AAATGCCGCAAAAAAGGGAATAAGGGCGACACGGAAATGTTGAATACTCATACTCTTCCTTTTTCAATCA
TGATTGAAGCATTTATCAGGGTTATTGTCTCATGAGCGGATACATATTTGAATGTATTTAGAAAAATAAA
CAAATAGGTCATGACCAAAATCCCTTAACGTGAGTTTTCGTTCCACTGAGCGTCAGACCCCGTAGAAAAG
ATCAAAGGATCTTCTTGAGATCCTTTTTTTCTGCGCGTAATCTGCTGCTTGCAAACAAAAAAACCACCGC
TACCAGCGGTGGTTTGTTTGCCGGATCAAGAGCTACCAACTCTTTTTCCGAAGGTAACTGGCTTCAGCAG
AGCGCAGATACCAAATACTGTCCTTCTAGTGTAGCCGTAGTTAGGCCACCACTTCAAGAACTCTGTAGCA
CCGCCTACATACCTCGCTCTGCTAATCCTGTTACCAGTGGCTGCTGCCAGTGGCGATAAGTCGTGTCTTA
CCGGGTTGGACTCAAGACGATAGTTACCGGATAAGGCGCAGCGGTCGGGCTGAACGGGGGGTTCGTGCAC
ACAGCCCAGCTTGGAGCGAACGACCTACACCGAACTGAGATACCTACAGCGTGAGCTATGAGAAAGCGCC
ACGCTTCCCGAAGGGAGAAAGGCGGACAGGTATCCGGTAAGCGGCAGGGTCGGAACAGGAGAGCGCACGA
GGGAGCTTCCAGGGGGAAACGCCTGGTATCTTTATAGTCCTGTCGGGTTTCGCCACCTCTGACTTGAGCG
TCGATTTTTGTGATGCTCGTCAGGGGGGCGGAGCCTATGGAAAAACGCCAGCAACGCGGCCTTTTTACGG
TTCCTGGCCTTTTGCTGGCCTTTTGCTCACATGTTCTTTCCTGCGTTATCCCCTGATTCTGTGGATAACC
GTATTACCGCCTTTGAGTGAGCTGATACCGCTCGCCGCAGCCGAACGACCGAGCGCAGCGAGTCAGTGAG
CGAGGAAGCGGAAGAGCGCCTGATGCGGTATTTTCTCCTTACGCATCTGTGCGGTATTTCACACCGCAAT
GGTGCACTCTCAGTACAATCTGCTCTGATGCCGCATAGTTAAGCCAGTATACACTCCGCTATCGCTACGT
GACTGGGTCATGGCTGCGCCCCGACACCCGCCAACACCCGCTGACGCGCCCTGACGGGCTTGTCTGCTCC
CGGCATCCGCTTACAGACAAGCTGTGACCGTCTCCGGGAGCTGCATGTGTCAGAGGTTTTCACCGTCATC
ACCGAAACGCGCGAGGCAGCTGCGGTAAAGCTCATCAGCGTGGTCGTGAAGCGATTCACAGATGTCTGCC
TGTTCATCCGCGTCCAGCTCGTTGAGTTTCTCCAGAAGCGTTAATGTCTGGCTTCTGATAAAGCGGGCCA
TGTTAAGGGCGGTTTTTTCCTGTTTGGTCACTGATGCCTCCGTGTAAGGGGGATTTCTGTTCATGGGGGT
AATGATACCGATGAAACGAGAGAGGATGCTCACGATACGGGTTACTGATGATGAACATGCCCGGTTACTG
GAACGTTGTGAGGGTAAACAACTGGCGGTATGGATGCGGCGGGACCAGAGAAAAATCACTCAGGGTCAAT
GCCAGCGCTTCGTTAATACAGATGTAGGTGTTCCACAGGGTAGCCAGCAGCATCCTGCGATGCAGATCCG
GAACATAATGGTGCAGGGCGCTGACTTCCGCGTTTCCAGACTTTACGAAACACGGAAACCGAAGACCATT
CATGTTGTTGCTCAGGTCGCAGACGTTTTGCAGCAGCAGTCGCTTCACGTTCGCTCGCGTATCGGTGATT
CATTCTGCTAACCAGTAAGGCAACCCCGCCAGCCTAGCCGGGTCCTCAACGACAGGAGCACGATCATGCT
AGTCATGCCCCGCGCCCACCGGAAGGAGCTGACTGGGTTGAAGGCTCTCAAGGGCATCGGTCGAGATCCC
GGTGCCTAATGAGTGAGCTAACTTACATTAATTGCGTTGCGCTCACTGCCCGCTTTCCAGTCGGGAAACC
TGTCGTGCCAGCTGCATTAATGAATCGGCCAACGCGCGGGGAGAGGCGGTTTGCGTATTGGGCGCCAGGG
TGGTTTTTCTTTTCACCAGTGAGACGGGCAACAGCTGATTGCCCTTCACCGCCTGGCCCTGAGAGAGTTG
CAGCAAGCGGTCCACGCTGGTTTGCCCCAGCAGGCGAAAATCCTGTTTGATGGTGGTTAACGGCGGGATA
TAACATGAGCTGTCTTCGGTATCGTCGTATCCCACTACCGAGATGTCCGCACCAACGCGCAGCCCGGACT
CGGTAATGGCGCGCATTGCGCCCAGCGCCATCTGATCGTTGGCAACCAGCATCGCAGTGGGAACGATGCC
CTCATTCAGCATTTGCATGGTTTGTTGAAAACCGGACATGGCACTCCAGTCGCCTTCCCGTTCCGCTATC
GGCTGAATTTGATTGCGAGTGAGATATTTATGCCAGCCAGCCAGACGCAGACGCGCCGAGACAGAACTTA
ATGGGCCCGCTAACAGCGCGATTTGCTGGTGACCCAATGCGACCAGATGCTCCACGCCCAGTCGCGTACC
GTCTTCATGGGAGAAAATAATACTGTTGATGGGTGTCTGGTCAGAGACATCAAGAAATAACGCCGGAACA
TTAGTGCAGGCAGCTTCCACAGCAATGGCATCCTGGTCATCCAGCGGATAGTTAATGATCAGCCCACTGA
CGCGTTGCGCGAGAAGATTGTGCACCGCCGCTTTACAGGCTTCGACGCCGCTTCGTTCTACCATCGACAC
CACCACGCTGGCACCCAGTTGATCGGCGCGAGATTTAATCGCCGCGACAATTTGCGACGGCGCGTGCAGG
GCCAGACTGGAGGTGGCAACGCCAATCAGCAACGACTGTTTGCCCGCCAGTTGTTGTGCCACGCGGTTGG
GAATGTAATTCAGCTCCGCCATCGCCGCTTCCACTTTTTCCCGCGTTTTCGCAGAAACGTGGCTGGCCTG
GTTCACCACGCGGGAAACGGTCTGATAAGAGACACCGGCATACTCTGCGACATCGTATAACGTTACTGGT
TTCACATTCACCACCCTGAATTGACTCTCTTCCGGGCGCTATCATGCCATACCGCGAAAGGTTTTGCGCC
ATTCGATGGTGTCCGGGATCTCGACGCTCTCCCTTATGCGACTCCTGCATTAGGAAGCAGCCCAGTAGTA
GGTTGAGGCCGTTGAGCACCGCCGCCGCAAGGAATGGTGCATGCAAGGAGATGGCGCCCAACAGTCCCCC
GGCCACGGGGCCTGCCACCATACCCACGCCGAAACAAGCGCTCATGAGCCCGAAGTGGCGAGCCCGATCT
TCCCCATCGGTGATGTCGGCGATATAGGCGCCAGCAACCGCACCTGTGGCGCCGGTGATGCCGGCCACGA
TGCGTCCGGCGTAGAGGATCGAGATCGATCTCGATCCCGCGAAATTAATACGACTCACTATA
